>Addgene plasmid #168346 | pTL112 | addgene full sequence | sequence record 349300 | Addgene NGS Result
CGGTGCGGGCCTCTTCGCTATTACGCCAGATCCTTTTGTTGTTTCCGGGTGTACAATATGGACTTCCTCT
TTTCTGGCAACCAAACCCATACATCGGGATTCCTATAATACCTTCGTTGGTCTCCCTAACATGTAGGTGG
CGGAGGGGAGATATACAATAGAACAGATACCAGACAAGACATAATGGGCTAAACAAGACTACACCAATTA
CACTGCCTCATTGATGGTGGTACATAACGAACTAATACTGTAGCCCTAGACTTGATAGCCATCATCATAT
CGAAGTTTCACTACCCTTTTTCCATTTGCCATCTATTGAAGTAATAATAGGCGCATGCAACTTCTTTTCT
TTTTTTTTCTTTTCTCTCTCCCCCGTTGTTGTCTCACCATATCCGCAATGACAAAAAAATGATGGAAGAC
ACTAAAGGAAAAAATTAACGACAAAGACAGCACCAACAGATGTCGTTGTTCCAGAGCTGATGAGGGGTAT
CTCGAAGCACACGAAACTTTTTCCTTCCTTCATTCACGCACACTACTCTCTAATGAGCAACGGTATACGG
CCTTCCTTCCAGTTACTTGAATTTGAAATAAAAAAAAGTTTGCTGTCTTGCTATCAAGTATAAATAGACC
TGCAATTATTAATCTTTTGTTTCCTCGTCATTGTTCTCGTTCCCTTTCTTCCTTGTTTCTTTTTCTGCAC
AATATTTCAAGCTATACCAAGCATACAATCAACTCCAAGCTTGAAGCAAGCCTCCTGAAAGATGAAGCTA
CTGTCTTCTATCGAACAAGCATGCGATATTTGCCGACTTAAAAAGCTCAAGTGCTCCAAAGAAAAACCGA
AGTGCGCCAAGTGTCTGAAGAACAACTGGGAGTGTCGCTACTCTCCCAAAACCAAAAGGTCTCCGCTGAC
TAGGGCACATCTGACAGAAGTGGAATCAAGGCTAGAAAGACTGGAACAGCTATTTCTACTGATTTTTCCT
CGAGAAGACCTTGACATGATTTTGAAAATGGATTCTTTACAGGATATAAAAGCATTGTTAACAGGATTAT
TTGTACAAGATAATGTGAATAAAGATGCCGTCACAGATAGATTGGCTTCAGTGGAGACTGATATGCCTCT
AACATTGAGACAGCATAGAATAAGTGCGACATCATCATCGGAAGAGAGTAGTAACAAAGGTCAAAGACAG
TTGACTGTATCGCCGGAATTTGTAATACGACTCACTATAGGGCGAGCCGCCATCATGGAGGAGCAGAAGC
TGATCTCAGAGGAGGACCTGCATATGGCCATGGAGGCCGAATTCAAACAGAAAGTGGTGATCAAAGTGAG
CATGCCGTGTGAACGCAGCCGCAGCCGTGCAATGGCACTGGTTGCCCGTGCCCATGGTGTGCTGAGCATG
GAAATTACCGGTGGTGATGCCCGCGATAAACTGGAAGTGGTGGGTGATGGTGTGGATGCAGCCCGCCTGG
TTAGCTGTCTGCGTCGCAAACTGGGTCATGCCGAAATTCTGCTGGTGGAAGAGGTGAAAGATAAATAAGG
ATCCGTCGACCTGCAGCGGCCGCATAACTAGCATAACCCCTTGGGGCCTCTAAACGGGTCTTGAGGGGTT
TTTTGCGCGCTTGCAGCCAAGCTAATTCCGGGCGAATTTCTTATGATTTATGATTTTTATTATTAAATAA
GTTATAAAAAAAATAAGTGTATACAAATTTTAAAGTGACTCTTAGGTTTTAAAACGAAAATTCTTATTCT
TGAGTAACTCTTTCCTGTAGGTCAGGTTGCTTTCTCAGGTATAGCATGAGGTCGCTCTTATTGACCACAC
CTCTACCGGCATGCAAGCTTGGCGTAATCATGGTCATAGCTGTTTCCTGTGTGAAATTGTTATCCGCTCA
CAATTCCACACAACATACGAGCCGGAAGCATAAAGTGTAAAGCCTGGGGTGCCTAATGAGTGAGCTAACT
CACATTAATTGCGTTGCGCTCACTGCCCGCTTTCCAGTCGGGAAACCTGTCGTGCCAGCTGCATTAATGA
ATCGGCCAACGCGCGGGGAGAGGCGGTTTGCGTATTGGGCGCTCTTCCGCTTCCTCGCTCACTGACTCGC
TGCGCTCGGTCGTTCGGCTGCGGCGAGCGGTATCAGCTCACTCAAAGGCGGTAATACGGTTATCCACAGA
ATCAGGGGATAACGCAGGAAAGAACATGTGAGCAAAAGGCCAGCAAAAGGCCAGGAACCGTAAAAAGGCC
GCGTTGCTGGCGTTTTTCCATAGGCTCCGCCCCCCTGACGAGCATCACAAAAATCGACGCTCAAGTCAGA
GGTGGCGAAACCCGACAGGACTATAAAGATACCAGGCGTTTCCCCCTGGAAGCTCCCTCGTGCGCTCTCC
TGTTCCGACCCTGCCGCTTACCGGATACCTGTCCGCCTTTCTCCCTTCGGGAAGCGTGGCGCTTTCTCAT
AGCTCACGCTGTAGGTATCTCAGTTCGGTGTAGGTCGTTCGCTCCAAGCTGGGCTGTGTGCACGAACCCC
CCGTTCAGCCCGACCGCTGCGCCTTATCCGGTAACTATCGTCTTGAGTCCAACCCGGTAAGACACGACTT
ATCGCCACTGGCAGCAGCCACTGGTAACAGGATTAGCAGAGCGAGGTATGTAGGCGGTGCTACAGAGTTC
TTGAAGTGGTGGCCTAACTACGGCTACACTAGAAGAACAGTATTTGGTATCTGCGCTCTGCTGAAGCCAG
TTACCTTCGGAAAAAGAGTTGGTAGCTCTTGATCCGGCAAACAAACCACCGCTGGTAGCGGTGGTTTTTT
TGTTTGCAAGCAGCAGATTACGCGCAGAAAAAAAGGATCTCAAGAAGATCCTTTGATCTTTTCTACGGGG
TCTGACGCTCAGTGGAACGAAAACTCACGTTAAGGGATTTTGGTCATGAGATTATCAAAAAGGATCTTCA
CCTAGATCCTTTTAAATTAAAAATGAAGTTTTAAATCAATCTAAAGTATATATGAGTAACCTGAGGCTAT
GGCAGGGCCTGCCGCCCCGACGTTGGCTGCGAGCCCTGGGCCTTCACCCGAACTTGGGGGGTGGGGTGGG
GAAAAGGAAGAAACGCGGGCGTATTGGCCCCAATGGGGTCTCGGTGGGGTATCGACAGAGTGCCAGCCCT
GGGACCGAACCCCGCGTTTATGAACAAACGACCCAACACCGTGCGTTTTATTCTGTCTTTTTATTGCCGT
CATAGCGCGGGTTCCTTCCGGTATTGTCTCCTTCCGTGTTTCAGTTAGCCTCCCCCTAGGGTGGGCGAAG
AACTCCAGCATGAGATCCCCGCGCTGGAGGATCATCCAGCCGGCGTCCCGGAAAACGATTCCGAAGCCCA
ACCTTTCATAGAAGGCGGCGGTGGAATCGAAATCTCGTGATGGCAGGTTGGGCGTCGCTTGGTCGGTCAT
TTCGAACCCCAGAGTCCCGCTCAGAAGAACTCGTCAAGAAGGCGATAGAAGGCGATGCGCTGCGAATCGG
GAGCGGCGATACCGTAAAGCACGAGGAAGCGGTCAGCCCATTCGCCGCCAAGCTCTTCAGCAATATCACG
GGTAGCCAACGCTATGTCCTGATAGCGGTCCGCCACACCCAGCCGGCCACAGTCGATGAATCCAGAAAAG
CGGCCATTTTCCACCATGATATTCGGCAAGCAGGCATCGCCATGAGTCACGACGAGATCCTCGCCGTCGG
GCATGCTCGCCTTGAGCCTGGCGAACAGTTCGGCTGGCGCGAGCCCCTGATGCTCTTCGTCCAGATCATC
CTGATCGACAAGACCGGCTTCCATCCGAGTACGTGCTCGCTCGATGCGATGTTTCGCTTGGTGGTCGAAT
GGGCAGGTAGCCGGATCAAGCGTATGCAGCCGCCGCATTGCATCAGCCATGATGGATACTTTCTCGGCAG
GAGCAAGGTGAGATGACAGGAGATCCTGCCCCGGCACTTCGCCCAATAGCAGCCAGTCCCTTCCCGCTTC
AGTGACAACGTCGAGCACAGCTGCGCAAGGAACGCCCGTCGTGGCCAGCCACGATAGCCGCGCTGCCTCG
TCTTGCAGTTCATTCAGGGCACCGGACAGGTCGGTCTTGACAAAAAGAACCGGGCGCCCCTGCGCTGACA
GCCGGAACACGGCGGCATCAGAGCAGCCGATTGTCTGTTGTGCCCAGTCATAGCCGAATAGCCTCTCCAC
CCAAGCGGCCGGAGAACCTGCGTGCAATCCATCTTGTTCAATCATACTCTTCCTTTTTCAATATTATTGA
AGCATTTATCAGGGTTATTGTCTCATGAGCGGATACATATTTGAATGTATTTAGAAAAATAAACAAATAG
GGGTTCCGCGCACATTTCCCCGAAAAGTGCCACCTGAACGAAGCATCTGTGCTTCATTTTGTAGAACAAA
AATGCAACGCGAGAGCGCTAATTTTTCAAACAAAGAATCTGAGCTGCATTTTTACAGAACAGAAATGCAA
CGCGAAAGCGCTATTTTACCAACGAAGAATCTGTGCTTCATTTTTGTAAAACAAAAATGCAACGCGAGAG
CGCTAATTTTTCAAACAAAGAATCTGAGCTGCATTTTTACAGAACAGAAATGCAACGCGAGAGCGCTATT
TTACCAACAAAGAATCTATACTTCTTTTTTGTTCTACAAAAATGCATCCCGAGAGCGCTATTTTTCTAAC
AAAGCATCTTAGATTACTTTTTTTCTCCTTTGTGCGCTCTATAATGCAGTCTCTTGATAACTTTTTGCAC
TGTAGGTCCGTTAAGGTTAGAAGAAGGCTACTTTGGTGTCTATTTTCTCTTCCATAAAAAAAGCCTGACT
CCACTTCCCGCGTTTACTGATTACTAGCGAAGCTGCGGGTGCATTTTTTCAAGATAAAGGCATCCCCGAT
TATATTCTATACCGATGTGGATTGCGCATACTTTGTGAACAGAAAGTGATAGCGTTGATGATTCTTCATT
GGTCAGAAAATTATGAACGGTTTCTTCTATTTTGTCTCTATATACTACGTATAGGAAATGTTTACATTTT
CGTATTGTTTTCGATTCACTCTATGAATAGTTCTTACTACAATTTTTTTGTCTAAAGAGTAATACTAGAG
ATAAACATAAAAAATGTAGAGGTCGAGTTTAGATGCAAGTTCAAGGAGCGAAAGGTGGATGGGTAGGTTA
TATAGGGATATAGCACAGAGATATATAGCAAAGAGATACTTTTGAGCAATGTTTGTGGAAGCGGTATTCG
CAATATTTTAGTAGCTCGTTACAGTCCGGTGCGTTTTTGGTTTTTTGAAAGTGCGTCTTCAGAGCGCTTT
TGGTTTTCAAAAGCGCTCTGAAGTTCCTATACTTTCTAGAGAATAGGAACTTCGGAATAGGAACTTCAAA
GCGTTTCCGAAAACGAGCGCTTCCGAAAATGCAACGCGAGCTGCGCACATACAGCTCACTGTTCACGTCG
CACCTATATCTGCGTGTTGCCTGTATATATATATACATGAGAAGAACGGCATAGTGCGTGTTTATGCTTA
AATGCGTACTTATATGCGTCTATTTATGTAGGATGAAAGGTAGTCTAGTACCTCCTGTGATATTATCCCA
TTCCATGCGGGGTATCGTATGCTTCCTTCAGCACTACCCTTTAGCTGTTCTATATGCTGCCACTCCTCAA
TTGGATTAGTCTCATCCTTCAATGCTATCATTTCCTTTGATATTGGATCATACTAAGAAACCATTATTAT
CATGACATTAACCTATAAAAATAGGCGTATCACGAGGCCCTTTCGTCTCGCGCGTTTCGGTGATGACGGT
GAAAACCTCTGACACATGCAGCTCCCGGAGACGGTCACAGCTTGTCTGTAAGCGGATGCCGGGAGCAGAC
AAGCCCGTCAGGGCGCGTCAGCGGGTGTTGGCGGGTGTCGGGGCTGGCTTAACTATGCGGCATCAGAGCA
GATTGTACTGAGAGTGCACCATAGATCAACGACATTACTATATATATAATATAGGAAGCATTTAATAGAA
CAGCATCGTAATATATGTGTACTTTGCAGTTATGACGCCAGATGGCAGTAGTGGAAGATATTCTTTATTG
AAAAATAGCTTGTCACCTTACGTACAATCTTGATCCGGAGCTTTTCTTTTTTTGCCGATTAAGAATTAAT
TCGGTCGAAAAAAGAAAAGGAGAGGGCCAAGAGGGAGGGCATTGGTGACTATTGAGCACGTGAGTATACG
TGATTAAGCACACAAAGGCAGCTTGGAGTATGTCTGTTATTAATTTCACAGGTAGTTCTGGTCCATTGGT
GAAAGTTTGCGGCTTGCAGAGCACAGAGGCCGCAGAATGTGCTCTAGATTCCGATGCTGACTTGCTGGGT
ATTATATGTGTGCCCAATAGAAAGAGAACAATTGACCCGGTTATTGCAAGGAAAATTTCAAGTCTTGTAA
AAGCATATAAAAATAGTTCAGGCACTCCGAAATACTTGGTTGGCGTGTTTCGTAATCAACCTAAGGAGGA
TGTTTTGGCTCTGGTCAATGATTACGGCATTGATATCGTCCAACTGCATGGAGATGAGTCGTGGCAAGAA
TACCAAGAGTTCCTCGGTTTGCCAGTTATTAAAAGACTCGTATTTCCAAAAGACTGCAACATACTACTCA
GTGCAGCTTCACAGAAACCTCATTCGTTTATTCCCTTGTTTGATTCAGAAGCAGGTGGGACAGGTGAACT
TTTGGATTGGAACTCGATTTCTGACTGGGTTGGAAGGCAAGAGAGCCCCGAAAGCTTACATTTTATGTTA
GCTGGTGGACTGACGCCAGAAAATGTTGGTGATGCGCTTAGATTAAATGGCGTTATTGGTGTTGATGTAA
GCGGAGGTGTGGAGACAAATGGTGTAAAAGACTCTAACAAAATAGCAAATTTCGTCAAAAATGCTAAGAA
ATAGGTTATTACTGAGTAGTATTTATTTAAGTATTGTTTGTGCACTTGCCGATCTATGCGGTGTGAAATA
CCGCACAGATGCGTAAGGAGAAAATACCGCATCAGGAAATTGTAAGCGTTAATATTTTGTTAAAATTCGC
GTTAAATTTTTGTTAAATCAGCTCATTTTTTAACCAATAGGCCGAAATCGGCAAAATCCCTTATAAATCA
AAAGAATAGACCGAGATAGGGT
[37 nt withheld, positions 7163-7199]
AAAGAACGTGGACTCCAACGTCAAAGG
[49 nt withheld, positions 7227-7275]
T
[91 nt withheld, positions 7277-7367]
G
[124 nt withheld, positions 7369-7492]
CCATTCGCCATTCAGGCTGCGCAACTGTTGGGAAGGGCGAT
Features (pLannotate 1.2.2; 24 found; start..end, strand, type, name):
     30..734     +  promoter       ADH1 promoter: S. cerevisiae ADH1; promoter for alcohol dehydrogenase 1
    762..1202    +  CDS            GAL4 DNA binding domain: DNA binding domain of the GAL4 transcriptional activator; Saccharomyces cerevisiae GAL4 (truncated)
   1213..1231    +  promoter       T7 promoter: promoter for bacteriophage T7 RNA polymerase
   1305..1535    +  CDS            RGA5 (fragment): RGA5R_ORYSJ - Experimental evidence at protein level: Swiss-Prot protein existence level 1. Disease resistance (R) protein that recognizes the AVR-Pia and AVR1-CO39 effector avirulence proteins from M.oryzae. Resistance proteins guard the plant against pathogens that contain an appropriate avirulence protein via an indirect interaction with this avirulence protein. That triggers a defense system including the hypersensitive response, which restricts the pathogen growth. Contribution of RGA4 is required to recognize the effector avirulence proteins AVR-Pia and AVR1-CO39 from M.oryzae (PubMed:21
   1568..1615    +  terminator     T7 terminator: transcription terminator for bacteriophage T7 RNA polymerase
   1642..1829    +  terminator     ADH1 terminator: S. cerevisiae ADH1; transcription terminator for the S. cerevisiae alcohol dehydrogenase 1 (ADH1) gene
   1877..1893    -  protein_bind   lac operator: The lac repressor binds to the lac operator to inhibit transcription in E. coli. This inhibition can be relieved by adding lactose or isopropyl-β-D-thiogalactopyranoside (IPTG). lac repressor encoded by lacI
   1901..1931    -  promoter       lac promoter: promoter for the E. coli lac operon
   1946..1967    -  protein_bind   CAP binding site: CAP binding activates transcription in the presence of cAMP. E. coli catabolite activator protein
   1980..2072    -  CDS            lacI (fragment): lac repressor; lacI; The lac repressor binds to the lac operator to inhibit transcription in E. coli. This inhibition can be relieved by adding lactose or isopropyl-β-D-thiogalactopyranoside (IPTG).
   2255..2843    -  rep_origin     ori: high-copy-number ColE1/pMB1/pBR322/pUC origin of replication
   3065..3081    +  polyA_signal   bGH poly(A) signal (fragment): bovine growth hormone polyadenylation signal
   3172..3219    -  polyA_signal   HSV TK poly(A) signal: herpes simplex virus thymidine kinase polyadenylation signal (Cole and Stacy, 1985)
   3278..3430    -  CDS            ble (fragment): BLE_KLEPN - Experimental evidence at protein level: Swiss-Prot protein existence level 1. Binding protein with a strong affinity to the bleomycin family of antibiotics. Binds to CL990; an antimitotic-antibiotic compound. From Klebsiella pneumoniae.
   3451..4245    -  CDS            NeoR/KanR: aminoglycoside phosphotransferase from Tn5; aph(3')-II (or nptII); confers resistance to neomycin, kanamycin, and G418 (Geneticin®)
   4246..4350    -  promoter       AmpR promoter: bla
   4377..5719    -  rep_origin     2μ ori: yeast 2μ plasmid origin of replication
   5787..5822    +  CDS            rop (fragment): Rop protein, which maintains plasmids at low copy number; rop
   5924..5973    +  misc_feature   bom (fragment): basis of mobility region from pBR322
   6112..6259    +  promoter       TRP1 promoter: S. cerevisiae TRP1
   6260..6934    +  CDS            TRP1: phosphoribosylanthranilate isomerase, required for tryptophan biosynthesis; S. cerevisiae TRP1; yeast auxotrophic marker
   6985..7036    +  misc_feature   bom (fragment): basis of mobility region from pBR322
   7064..7492    -  rep_origin     f1 ori (sequence partly withheld): f1 bacteriophage origin of replication; arrow indicates direction of (+) strand synthesis
   7496..29      -  CDS            lacZα (fragment) (across the origin): LacZα fragment of β-galactosidase; lacZ fragment
