[The description below was written by a language model from this plasmid's Addgene catalogue record and pLannotate feature annotations shown in this document.]
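Description:
pTL112 is a yeast two-hybrid bait plasmid built on the pGBKT7 backbone, a yeast expression shuttle vector. It replicates in E. coli from a high-copy ColE1/pUC-type origin and is selected with kanamycin through the Tn5 aminoglycoside phosphotransferase (NeoR/KanR) gene, which is driven by the AmpR (bla) promoter. In Saccharomyces cerevisiae it is maintained episomally by the 2μ origin and selected by tryptophan prototrophy through the TRP1 marker and its native promoter. An f1 origin and several backbone remnants (fragments of lacZα, lacI, rop, bom and ble, plus the lac promoter/operator) are also annotated but play no evident role in the payload.

The expression cassette runs from the constitutive yeast ADH1 promoter into the GAL4 DNA-binding domain, followed by the insert and then the T7 and ADH1 terminators. A T7 promoter lies between the GAL4 domain and the insert, an arrangement that allows in vitro transcription of the insert without the GAL4 portion. The catalogue lists the insert as Si955721695 from Setaria italica (foxtail millet). The automated annotation marks a short coding region of about 230 bp in this position as resembling a fragment of rice RGA5, an immune receptor that recognises Magnaporthe oryzae effectors. This label reflects sequence similarity rather than identity with the rice gene, and the record does not describe the insert's domain content further.

As a GAL4 DNA-binding-domain fusion, the construct would be paired with an activation-domain prey plasmid to test protein–protein interactions through reporter activation in yeast. The associated publication concerns how a conserved blast fungus effector binds host target proteins, which suggests this Setaria protein was tested as a candidate host target.
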