Addgene plasmid #168346: pTL112
Purpose: pGBKT7 yeast two-hybrid plasmid
Depositing lab: Sophien Kamoun. Depositing organization: Sainsbury Laboratory, Norwich. Publication: A single amino acid polymorphism in a conserved effector of the multihost blast fungus pathogen expands host-target binding spectrum. Bentham AR, Petit-Houdenot Y, Win J, Chuma I, Terauchi R, Banfield MJ, Kamoun S, Langner T. PLoS Pathog. 2021 Nov 10;17(11):e1009957. doi: 10.1371/journal.ppat.1009957. eCollection 2021 Nov. PubMed 34758051.
Backbone
  Vector backbone: pGBKT7
  Vector type: Yeast Expression
Growth in bacteria
  Bacterial resistance: Kanamycin, 50 μg/mL
  Growth temperature: 37°C
  Growth strain: DH5alpha
  Copy number: High Copy
Gene/Insert
  Gene/Insert name: Si955721695
  Species: Setaria italica
  Cloning method: Unknown
Terms and licenses: Academic/Nonprofit Terms; Industry Terms: Not Available to Industry
How to cite: pTL112 was a gift from Sophien Kamoun (Addgene plasmid # 168346 ; http://n2t.net/addgene:168346 ; RRID:Addgene_168346)
