>Addgene plasmid #168346 | pTL112 | depositor partial sequence | sequence record 326446 | insert
GAATTCAAACAGAAAGTGGTGATCAAAGTGAGCATGCCGTGTGAACGCAGCCGCAGCCGTGCAATGGCAC
TGGTTGCCCGTGCCCATGGTGTGCTGAGCATGGAAATTACCGGTGGTGATGCCCGCGATAAACTGGAAGT
GGTGGGTGATGGTGTGGATGCAGCCCGCCTGGTTAGCTGTCTGCGTCGCAAACTGGGTCATGCCGAAATT
CTGCTGGTGGAAGAGGTGAAAGATAAATAAGGATCC
